Addgene plasmid #145997: pAc5.1B-lambdaN-HA-DmTral-R21E_B
Purpose: Insect Expression of DmTral-R21E
Depositing lab: Elisa Izaurralde. Depositing organization: Max Planck Institute for Developmental Biology. Publication: Similar modes of interaction enable Trailer Hitch and EDC3 to associate with DCP1 and Me31B in distinct protein complexes. Tritschler F, Eulalio A, Helms S, Schmidt S, Coles M, Weichenrieder O, Izaurralde E, Truffault V. Mol Cell Biol. 2008 Nov . 28(21):6695-708. 10.1128/MCB.00759-08 PubMed 18765641.
Backbone
  Vector backbone: Unknown
  Vector type: Insect Expression
Growth in bacteria
  Bacterial resistance: Ampicillin, 100 μg/mL
  Growth temperature: 37°C
  Growth strain: DH5alpha
  Copy number: Low Copy
Gene/Insert
  Gene/Insert name: DmTral-R21E (alt names: Trailer Hitch; Dm LSm15)
  Species: D. melanogaster (fly)
  Mutation: three silent mutations A198C, A387G, A1437G and 4 mutations Q279H, E485G, K512R and A605V compared to the sequence given by: NCBI:NM_140328.4 or UniProt Q9VTZ0.
  Entrez Gene: tral (a.k.a. Dmel_CG10686, BEST:GH08269, CG10686, DmLSm15, Dmel\CG10686, LSm15, Lsm15, Scd6p, TRAL, Tral, anon-EST:Posey139, anon-WO0172774.89, anon-WO02059370.24, p67, p70)
  Cloning method: Unknown
Terms and licenses: Academic/Nonprofit Terms; Industry Terms: Not Available to Industry
Depositor comments: Plasmids from this collection were made available to the research community and donated after the lab closed. Please note that the sequence provided by the depositing laboratory may be theoretical/predicted or based on Sanger sequencing results. There may be discrepancies between sequencing results obtained by Addgene and the depositor sequence. If an Addgene verified sequence is not available, please contact before placing your order to request that our lab fully sequence the plasmid.
How to cite: pAc5.1B-lambdaN-HA-DmTral-R21E_B was a gift from Elisa Izaurralde (Addgene plasmid # 145997 ; http://n2t.net/addgene:145997 ; RRID:Addgene_145997)
