[The description below was written by a language model from this plasmid's Addgene catalogue record and pLannotate feature annotations shown in this document.]
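Description:
pAc5.1B-lambdaN-HA-DmTral-R21E_B is a 7,426 nt insect expression plasmid for producing a mutant form of Drosophila melanogaster Trailer Hitch (Tral, also called LSm15) in fly cells. The catalogue lists the backbone as unknown, although the name and annotated parts point to a pAc5.1-type vector. It is propagated in E. coli through a ColE1/pUC-family origin and selected with ampicillin via the bla gene and its promoter. The record classes it as low copy even though the origin annotation is of the high-copy type. A fragment of a tetracycline resistance gene is also detected; being partial, it is presumably a non-functional backbone remnant.

Expression is driven by the constitutive D. melanogaster actin 5C promoter. Downstream lie a short fragment of the bacteriophage lambda N protein, an HA epitope (annotated as part of a 3xHA tag), and then the Tral coding sequence. The annotation tool labels two segments of this sequence as mouse Lsm14a, which reflects homology between Tral and its mammalian relative rather than a mouse insert. The lambda N peptide is commonly used to tether a fusion protein to reporter mRNAs carrying BoxB hairpins, and the HA tag permits detection and immunoprecipitation. A vector-derived V5 tag and an SV40 polyadenylation signal follow the insert; the record does not say whether the V5 tag is in frame with Tral.

The insert carries the R21E substitution named in the construct. The depositor also lists three silent changes and four amino acid differences (Q279H, E485G, K512R, A605V) relative to the reference sequence. The associated study examined how Tral and EDC3 associate with DCP1 and Me31B, so this mutant was probably used to probe those interactions, though the record does not state the specific effect of R21E. The depositor sequence may be theoretical or based on Sanger reads.
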