Features (pLannotate 1.2.2; 12 found; start..end, strand, type, name):
     56..2568    +  promoter       Ac5 promoter: Drosophila melanogaster actin 5C promoter
   2588..2653    +  CDS            N (fragment): REGN_LAMBD - Experimental evidence at protein level: Swiss-Prot protein existence level 1. Plays a role as a transcriptional antitermination factor that allows the virus to initiate its lytic phase. Activates expression of the delayed viral early genes by modifying host RNA polymerase (RNAP) into a form that is resistant to termination signals. This antitermination function requires the host NusA protein which serves to stabilize the interaction between antitermination protein N and host RNA polymerase. From Escherichia phage lambda (Bacteriophage lambda).
   2678..2704    +  CDS            3xHA (fragment): three tandem HA epitope tags
   2717..3004    +  CDS            Lsm14a (fragment): LS14A_MOUSE - Also known as Fam61a, Rap55a. Experimental evidence at protein level: Swiss-Prot protein existence level 1. Essential for formation of P-bodies, cytoplasmic structures that provide storage sites for translationally inactive mRNAs and protect them from degradation. Acts as a repressor of mRNA translation. May play a role in mitotic spindle assembly. From Mus musculus (Mouse).
   3917..4336    +  CDS            Lsm14a (fragment): LS14A_MOUSE - Also known as Fam61a, Rap55a. Experimental evidence at protein level: Swiss-Prot protein existence level 1. Essential for formation of P-bodies, cytoplasmic structures that provide storage sites for translationally inactive mRNAs and protect them from degradation. Acts as a repressor of mRNA translation. May play a role in mitotic spindle assembly. From Mus musculus (Mouse).
   4711..4752    +  CDS            V5 tag: epitope tag from simian virus 5
   4852..4986    -  polyA_signal   SV40 poly(A) signal: SV40 polyadenylation signal
   5009..5093    -  CDS            large T antigen (fragment): large T antigen from SV40 (simian virus 40)
   5094..5564    +  CDS            TcR (fragment): tetracycline efflux protein; tet; confers resistance to tetracycline
   5608..6196    -  rep_origin     ori: high-copy-number ColE1/pMB1/pBR322/pUC origin of replication
   6367..7227    -  CDS            AmpR: β-lactamase; bla; confers resistance to ampicillin, carbenicillin, and related antibiotics
   7228..7332    -  promoter       AmpR promoter: bla
>Addgene plasmid #145997 | pAc5.1B-lambdaN-HA-DmTral-R21E_B | depositor full sequence | sequence record 288442 | Full Sequence
CTTCAAGGAATTAATTCTATATTCTAAAAACACAAATGATACTTCTAAAAAAAATCATGAATGGCATCAA
CTCTGAATCAAATCTTTGCAGATGCACCTACTTCTCATTTCCACTGTCACATCATTTTTCCAGATCTCGC
TGCCTGTTATGTGGCCCACAAACCAAGACACGTTTTATGGCCATTAAAGCTGGCTGATCGTCGCCAAACA
CCAAATACATATCAATATGTACATTCGAGAAAGAAGCGATCAAAGAAGCGTCTTCGGGCGAGTAGGAGAA
TGCGGAGGAGAAGGAGAACGAGCTGATCTAGTATCTCTCCACAATCCAATGCCAACTGACCAACTGGCCA
TATTCGGAGCAATTTGAAGCCAATTTCCATCGCCTGGCGATCGCTCCATTCTTGGCTATATGTTTTTCAC
CGTTCCCGGGGCCATTTTCAAAGACTCGTCGGTAAGATAAGATTGTGTCACTCGCTGTCTCTCTTCATTT
GTCGAAGAATGCTGAGGAATTTCGCGATGACGTCGGCGAGTATTTTGAAGAATGAGAATAATTTGTATTT
ATACGAAAATCAGTTAGTGGAATTTTCTACAAAAACATGTTATCTATAGATAATTTTGTTGCAAAATATG
TTGACTATGACAAAGATTGTATGTATATACCTTTAATGTATTCTCATTTTCTTATGTATTTATAATGGCA
ATGATGATACTGATGATATTTTAAGATGATGCCAGACCACAGGCTGATTTCTGCGTCTTTTGCCGAACGC
AGTGCATGTGCGGTTGTTGTTTTTTGGAATAGTTTCAATTTTCGGACTGTCCGCTTTGATTTCAGTTTCT
TGGCTTATTCAAAAAGCAAAGTAAAGCCAAAAAAGCGAGATGGCAATACCAAATGCGGCAAAACGGTAGT
GGAAGGAAAGGGGTGCGGGGCAGCGGAAGGAAGGGTGGGGCGGGGCGTGGCGGGGTCTGTGGCTGGGCGC
GACGTCACCGACGTTGGAGCCACTCCTTTGACCATGTGTGCGTGTGTGTATTATTCGTGTCTCGCCACTC
GCCGGTTGTTTTTTTCTTTTTATCTCGCTCTCTCTAGCGCCATCTCGTACGCATGCTCAACGCACCGCAT
GTTGCCGTGTCCTTTATGCGTCATTTTGGCTCGAAATAGGCAATTATTTAAACAAAGATTAGTCAACGAA
AACGCTAAAATAAATAAGTCTACAATATGGTTACTTATTGCCATGTGTGTGCAGCCAACGATAGCAACAA
AAGCAACAACACAGTGGCTTTCCCTCTTTCACTTTTTGTTTGCAAGCGCGTGCGAGCAAGACGGCACGAC
CGGCAAACGCAATTACGCTGACAAAGAGCAGACGAAGTTTTGGCCGAAAAACATCAAGGCGCCTGATACG
AATGCATTTGCAATAACAATTGCGATATTTAATATTGTTTATGAAGCTGTTTGACTTCAAAACACACAAA
AAAAAAAATAAAACAAATTATTTGAAAGAGAATTAGGAATCGGACAGCTTATCGTTACGGGCTAACAGCA
CACCGAGACGAAATAGCTTACCTGACGTCACAGCCTCTGGAAGAACTGCCGCCAAGCAGAGAGAGAGAGA
AAAAGAGGGAGAGCAGCTTAGACCGCATGTGCTTGTGTGTGAGGCGTCTCTCTCTTCGTCTCCTGTTTGC
GCAAACGCATAGACTGCACTGAGAAAATCGATTACCTATTTTTTATGAATGAATATTTGCACTATTACTA
TTCAAAACTATTAAGATAGCAATCACATTCAATAGCCAAATACTATACCACCTGAGCGATGCAACGAAAT
GATCAATTTGAGCAAAAATGCTGCATATTTAGGACGGCATCATTATAGAAATGCTTCTTGCTGTGTACTT
TTCTCTCGTCTGGCAGCTGTTTCGCCGTTATTGTTAAAACCGGCTTAAGTTAGGTGTGTTTTCTACGACT
AGTGATGCCCCTACTAGAAGATGTGTGTTGCACAAATGTCCCTGAATAACCAATTTGAAGTGCAGATAGC
AGTAAACGTAAGCTAATATGAATATTATTTAACTGTAATGTTTTAATATCGCTGGACATTACTAATAAAC
CCACTATAAACACATGTACATATGTATGTTTTGGCATACAATGAGTAGTTGGGGAAAAAATGTGTAAAAG
CACCGTGACCATCACAGCATAAAGATAACCAGCTGAAGTATCGAATATGAGTAACCCCCAAATTGAATCA
CATGCCGCAACTGATAGGACCCATGGAAGTACACTCTTCATGGCGATATACAAGACACACACAAGCACGA
ACACCCAGTTGCGGAGGAAATTCTCCGTAAATGAAAACCCAATCGGCGAACAATTCATACCCATATATGG
TAAAAGTTTTGAACGCGACTTGAGAGCGGAGAGCATTGCGGCTGATAAGGTTTTAGCGCTAAGCGGGCTT
TATAAAACGGGCTGCGGGACCAGTTTTCATATCACTACCGTTTGAGTTCTTGTGCTGTGTGGATACTCCT
CCCGACACAAAGCCGCTCCATCAGCCAGCAGTCGTCTAATCCAGAGACCCCGGATCGGGGTACCAACATG
GACGCACAAACACGACGACGTGAGCGTCGCGCTGAGAAACAAGCTCAATGGAAAGCTGCAAACGGTGGAT
CTCCTCCACATATGGCTTACCCATACGATGTTCCAGATTACGCTCCTCCAAGCTTGATGAGCGGGGGATT
ACCGGAGTTGGGCTCCAAAATCAGCCTCATTTCCAAGGCGGACATTGAGTACGAGGGCCGCCTGTACACG
GTGGATCCGCAGGAGTGCACCATTGCGCTCTCGAGTGTGCGATCCTTCGGTACAGAAGATCGGGACACCC
AGTTCCAGATAGCGCCGCAATCGCAGATCTACGACTACATCCTCTTCCGTGGCTCGGACATCAAGGACAT
TCGCGTTGTCAACAACCACACGCTGCCGCACCACAATGACCCGGCGATCATGCAGGCGCAGCTCCAGAAC
GGACCGCCCCAGATGCCGCAGCACTTCCCCATGCCCAGCGGGATGAGCGGTCCGCCGCAGCAGCAACAGG
TGCCGTCGCAGCAACCGCCCCAGATGCCAAGCGGTGGAGGCAGTGGTGGTGCTGGTGGAGCAGGAGCTCC
TGGCGGCGGCGGACCCGGCTACGGCAATGGCAATCCGTTCGGCAACCTCGGCGGTCCCAATCTGGCCAAC
ATGGTGGGCAATGCGGGCGGATCGCTTGCACCCGGTTCCGGTGCTCCGGGCAGCGGACCCTTCATGCACA
TCGGTGGCAATCAGCAGCAACCGAAGCCCCAGCAGCAGAAACAGCCAAACATGCTGGCCGGTGCCTCGCG
ATCGACGACGCCCATTAGCCTGATTGTGAGTCCCACGGCGGAGCTGACTCAGCAGCAGCAGCTGCACCAG
CAACAGAACGCTGGCCAGGGTGGCAACGGACGCGATGCAGGACATAAGCGCCAGAACCACCAGCAGCAAC
AGAATCAGCAGCATCAGCAACGTGGCGGACCCAGCCACAACAATATGCAGCATCAGCAGCAACGAGGCGG
CGGCAGTGGAACGGACTTCTATAACCAGCAGCGGGATCGTCGGGACTCCGGACGTCAAATGGACAACAAC
TATAGCAACAACTACAACAACAATAATAATAATCAGCGCAATCGCGGCGGCGGCAACGGAATGCAACAGC
AGCAGCGAGGAGGAAACGGCGGCAGCGGCGGCGGCGGTGGAAACGGAGGTGGAAACAACCCGGCCTGGAA
CATGCATCGCGGCAACCAGAACTCGAACAACATGATGAACATGCGCAACCGCGGCATGGGATCCCGCGGC
CCCATGCGACCCAATCAGGGCTATCGTCCGCAGTCGGCCAATAATCAGAACAAGCCGCGGAACAAGATCA
AGTTCGAGGGCGACTTCGATTTCGAGCAGGCAAACAACAAGTTCGAGGAACTGCGCTCCCAACTGGCCAA
GCTCAAGGTGGCCGAGGATGGTGCACCCAAGCCAGCCACCAATGCAACGGCCGCCACTGCAACTGCAACC
AATGAGCAGGTGGGTGAGAAGGTTGAAGGCGTTCACACACTGAATGGCGAGACCGACAAGAAGGATGATT
CTGGCAACGAGACCGGCGCTGGGGAGCACGAGCCTGAGGGGGATGATGTTGCTGTGTGCTACGACAAGAC
CAAATCGTTCTTCGACAACATCTCGTGCGAGGCTGCCCAGGATCGCAGCAGGAACAAGAAGAACGATTGG
CGCCAGGAGCGCAAGTTGAACACGGAGACCTTCGGAGTGTCCTCCACACGACGTGGCAGTTACCGCGGAC
GCAACCAATACTACAACAATAATGGCAACGGCGGCATTAACTCGGGATATGGAGGAGCGCCAGGCTACAA
CAGGAACAATTATCGCATGGGTGGCGGCGGCGGAAACTTCCGAAACAGGAGCAACAATCGCAACAACGGC
GGCGGTCGTGGCGGAAACGGAATGCCAAACATCACCAATGGCAACACGGTTGCTGCGCTGAAGGCGGCCA
ACAATGCTGCTGGCCACGGATCCAATGCCACGGACTCCAGTGCACCAAATGCCACAACCGCGACGACAAA
GTCGACGTCCCTCTTGCCAGAGCAGACGCAACAGGTGGCGGCAGTTTCACAATAGGCGGCCGCTCGAGTC
TAGAGGGCCCGCGGTTCGAAGGTAAGCCTATCCCTAACCCTCTCCTCGGTCTCGATTCTACGCGTACCGG
TCATCATCACCATCACCATTGAGTTTAAACCCGCTGATCAGCCTCGACTGTGCCTTCTAAGGCCTGAGCT
CGCTGATCAGCCTCGATCGAGGATCCAGACATGATAAGATACATTGATGAGTTTGGACAAACCACAACTA
GAATGCAGTGAAAAAAATGCTTTATTTGTGAAATTTGTGATGCTATTGCTTTATTTGTAACCATTATAAG
CTGCAATAAACAAGTTAACAACAACAATTGCATTCATTTTATGTTTCAGGTTCAGGGGGAGGTGTGGGAG
GTTTTTTAAAGCAAGTAAAACCTCTACAAATGTGGTATGGCTGATTATGATCAGTCGACCGATGCCCTTG
AGAGCCTTCAACCCAGTCAGCTCCTTCCGGTGGGCGCGGGGCATGACTATCGTCGCCGCACTTATGACTG
TCTTCTTTATCATGCAACTCGTAGGACAGGTGCCGGCAGCGCTCTGGGTCATTTTCGGCGAGGACCGCTT
TCGCTGGAGCGCGACGATGATCGGCCTGTCGCTTGCGGTATTCGGAATCTTGCACGCCCTCGCTCAAGCC
TTCGTCACTGGTCCCGCCACCAAACGTTTCGGCGAGAAGCAGGCCATTATCGCCGGCATGGCGGCCGACG
CGCTGGGCTACGTCTTGCTGGCGTTCGCGACGCGAGGCTGGATGGCCTTCCCCATTATGATTCTTCTCGC
TTCCGGCGGCATCGGGATGCCCGCGTTGCAGGCCATGCTGTCCAGGCAGGTAGATGACGACCATCAGGGA
CAGCTTCAAGGATCGCTCGCGGCTCTTACCAGCCAGCAAAAGGCCAGGAACCGTAAAAAGGCCGCGTTGC
TGGCGTTTTTCCATAGGCTCCGCCCCCCTGACGAGCATCACAAAAATCGACGCTCAAGTCAGAGGTGGCG
AAACCCGACAGGACTATAAAGATACCAGGCGTTTCCCCCTGGAAGCTCCCTCGTGCGCTCTCCTGTTCCG
ACCCTGCCGCTTACCGGATACCTGTCCGCCTTTCTCCCTTCGGGAAGCGTGGCGCTTTCTCAATGCTCAC
GCTGTAGGTATCTCAGTTCGGTGTAGGTCGTTCGCTCCAAGCTGGGCTGTGTGCACGAACCCCCCGTTCA
GCCCGACCGCTGCGCCTTATCCGGTAACTATCGTCTTGAGTCCAACCCGGTAAGACACGACTTATCGCCA
CTGGCAGCAGCCACTGGTAACAGGATTAGCAGAGCGAGGTATGTAGGCGGTGCTACAGAGTTCTTGAAGT
GGTGGCCTAACTACGGCTACACTAGAAGGACAGTATTTGGTATCTGCGCTCTGCTGAAGCCAGTTACCTT
CGGAAAAAGAGTTGGTAGCTCTTGATCCGGCAAACAAACCACCGCTGGTAGCGGTGGTTTTTTTGTTTGC
AAGCAGCAGATTACGCGCAGAAAAAAAGGATCTCAAGAAGATCCTTTGATCTTTTCTACGGGGTCTGACG
CTCAGTGGAACGAAAACTCACGTTAAGGGATTTTGGTCATGAGATTATCAAAAAGGATCTTCACCTAGAT
CCTTTTAAATTAAAAATGAAGTTTTAAATCAATCTAAAGTATATATGAGTAAACTTGGTCTGACAGTTAC
CAATGCTTAATCAGTGAGGCACCTATCTCAGCGATCTGTCTATTTCGTTCATCCATAGTTGCCTGACTCC
CCGTCGTGTAGATAACTACGATACGGGAGGGCTTACCATCTGGCCCCAGTGCTGCAATGATACCGCGAGA
CCCACGCTCACCGGCTCCAGATTTATCAGCAATAAACCAGCCAGCCGGAAGGGCCGAGCGCAGAAGTGGT
CCTGCAACTTTATCCGCCTCCATCCAGTCTATTAATTGTTGCCGGGAAGCTAGAGTAAGTAGTTCGCCAG
TTAATAGTTTGCGCAACGTTGTTGCCATTGCTGCAGGCATCGTGGTGTCACGCTCGTCGTTTGGTATGGC
TTCATTCAGCTCCGGTTCCCAACGATCAAGGCGAGTTACATGATCCCCCATGTTGTGCAAAAAAGCGGTT
AGCTCCTTCGGTCCTCCGATCGTTGTCAGAAGTAAGTTGGCCGCAGTGTTATCACTCATGGTTATGGCAG
CACTGCATAATTCTCTTACTGTCATGCCATCCGTAAGATGCTTTTCTGTGACTGGTGAGTACTCAACCAA
GTCATTCTGAGAATAGTGTATGCGGCGACCGAGTTGCTCTTGCCCGGCGTCAACACGGGATAATACCGCG
CCACATAGCAGAACTTTAAAAGTGCTCATCATTGGAAAACGTTCTTCGGGGCGAAAACTCTCAAGGATCT
TACCGCTGTTGAGATCCAGTTCGATGTAACCCACTCGTGCACCCAACTGATCTTCAGCATCTTTTACTTT
CACCAGCGTTTCTGGGTGAGCAAAAACAGGAAGGCAAAATGCCGCAAAAAAGGGAATAAGGGCGACACGG
AAATGTTGAATACTCATACTCTTCCTTTTTCAATATTATTGAAGCATTTATCAGGGTTATTGTCTCATGA
GCGGATACATATTTGAATGTATTTAGAAAAATAAACAAATAGGGGTTCCGCGCACATTTCCCCGAAAAGT
GCCACCTGACGTCTAAGAAACCATTATTATCATGACATTAACCTATAAAAATAGGCGTATCACGAGGCCC
TTTCGT
